>Addgene plasmid #175145 | pLV Gpat4-V5 | addgene full sequence | sequence record 352109 | Addgene NGS Result
TGGAAGGGCTAATTCACTCCCAAAGAAGACAAGATATCCTTGATCTGTGGATCTACCACACACAAGGCTA
CTTCCCTGATTAGCAGAACTACACACCAGGGCCAGGGGTCAGATATCCACTGACCTTTGGATGGTGCTAC
AAGCTAGTACCAGTTGAGCCAGATAAGGTAGAAGAGGCCAATAAAGGAGAGAACACCAGCTTGTTACACC
CTGTGAGCCTGCATGGGATGGATGACCCGGAGAGAGAAGTGTTAGAGTGGAGGTTTGACAGCCGCCTAGC
ATTTCATCACGTGGCCCGAGAGCTGCATCCGGAGTACTTCAAGAACTGCTGATATCGAGCTTGCTACAAG
GGACTTTCCGCTGGGGACTTTCCAGGGAGGCGTGGCCTGGGCGGGACTGGGGAGTGGCGAGCCCTCAGAT
CCTGCATATAAGCAGCTGCTTTTTGCCTGTACTGGGTCTCTCTGGTTAGACCAGATCTGAGCCTGGGAGC
TCTCTGGCTAACTAGGGAACCCACTGCTTAAGCCTCAATAAAGCTTGCCTTGAGTGCTTCAAGTAGTGTG
TGCCCGTCTGTTGTGTGACTCTGGTAACTAGAGATCCCTCAGACCCTTTTAGTCAGTGTGGAAAATCTCT
AGCAGTGGCGCCCGAACAGGGACTTGAAAGCGAAAGGGAAACCAGAGGAGCTCTCTCGACGCAGGACTCG
GCTTGCTGAAGCGCGCACGGCAAGAGGCGAGGGGCGGCGACTGGTGAGTACGCCAAAAATTTTGACTAGC
GGAGGCTAGAAGGAGAGAGATGGGTGCGAGAGCGTCAGTATTAAGCGGGGGAGAATTAGATCGCGATGGG
AAAAAATTCGGTTAAGGCCAGGGGGAAAGAAAAAATATAAATTAAAACATATAGTATGGGCAAGCAGGGA
GCTAGAACGATTCGCAGTTAATCCTGGCCTGTTAGAAACATCAGAAGGCTGTAGACAAATACTGGGACAG
CTACAACCATCCCTTCAGACAGGATCAGAAGAACTTAGATCATTATATAATACAGTAGCAACCCTCTATT
GTGTGCATCAAAGGATAGAGATAAAAGACACCAAGGAAGCTTTAGACAAGATAGAGGAAGAGCAAAACAA
AAGTAAGACCACCGCACAGCAAGCGGCCGGCCGCTGATCTTCAGACCTGGAGGAGGAGATATGAGGGACA
ATTGGAGAAGTGAATTATATAAATATAAAGTAGTAAAAATTGAACCATTAGGAGTAGCACCCACCAAGGC
AAAGAGAAGAGTGGTGCAGAGAGAAAAAAGAGCAGTGGGAATAGGAGCTTTGTTCCTTGGGTTCTTGGGA
GCAGCAGGAAGCACTATGGGCGCAGCGTCAATGACGCTGACGGTACAGGCCAGACAATTATTGTCTGGTA
TAGTGCAGCAGCAGAACAATTTGCTGAGGGCTATTGAGGCGCAACAGCATCTGTTGCAACTCACAGTCTG
GGGCATCAAGCAGCTCCAGGCAAGAATCCTGGCTGTGGAAAGATACCTAAAGGATCAACAGCTCCTGGGG
ATTTGGGGTTGCTCTGGAAAACTCATTTGCACCACTGCTGTGCCTTGGAATGCTAGTTGGAGTAATAAAT
CTCTGGAACAGATTTGGAATCACACGACCTGGATGGAGTGGGACAGAGAAATTAACAATTACACAAGCTT
AATACACTCCTTAATTGAAGAATCGCAAAACCAGCAAGAAAAGAATGAACAAGAATTATTGGAATTAGAT
AAATGGGCAAGTTTGTGGAATTGGTTTAACATAACAAATTGGCTGTGGTATATAAAATTATTCATAATGA
TAGTAGGAGGCTTGGTAGGTTTAAGAATAGTTTTTGCTGTACTTTCTATAGTGAATAGAGTTAGGCAGGG
ATATTCACCATTATCGTTTCAGACCCACCTCCCAACCCCGAGGGGACCCGACAGGCCCGAAGGAATAGAA
GAAGAAGGTGGAGAGAGAGACAGAGACAGATCCATTCGATTAGTGAACGGATCTCGACGGTATCGCCTTT
AAAAGAAAAGGGGGGATTGGGGGGTACAGTGCAGGGGAAAGAATAGTAGACATAATAGCAACAGACATAC
AAACTAAAGAATTACAAAAACAAATTACAAAAATTCAAAATTTTCGGGTTTATTACAGGGACAGCAGAGA
TCCAGTTTATCGATGAGGCCCTTTCGTCTTCACTCGAGGTGCCCGTCAGTGGGCAGAGCGCACATCGCCC
ACAGTCCCCGAGAAGTTGGGGGGAGGGGTCGGCAATTGAACCGGTGCCTAGAGAAGGTGGCGCGGGGTAA
ACTGGGAAAGTGATGTCGTGTACTGGCTCCGCCTTTTTCCCGAGGGTGGGGGAGAACCGTATATAAGTGC
AGTAGTCGCCGTGAACGTTCTTTTTCGCAACGGGTTTGCCGCCAGAACACAGGTAAGTGCCGTGTGTGGT
TCCCGCGGGCCTGGCCTCTTTACGGGTTATGGCCCTTGCGTGCCTTGAATTACTTCCACCTGGCTGCAGT
ACGTGATTCTTGATCCCGAGCTTCGGGTTGGAAGTGGGTGGGAGAGTTCGAGGCCTTGCGCTTAAGGAGC
CCCTTCGCCTCGTGCTTGAGTTGAGGCCTGGCCTGGGCGCTGGGGCCGCCGCGTGCGAATCTGGTGGCAC
CTTCGCGCCTGTCTCGCTGCTTTCGATAAGTCTCTAGCCATTTAAAATTTTTGATGACCTGCTGCGACGC
TTTTTTTCTGGCAAGATAGTCTTGTAAATGCGGGCCAAGATCTGCACACTGGTATTTCGGTTTTTGGGGC
CGCGGGCGGCGACGGGGCCCGTGCGTCCCAGCGCACATGTTCGGCGAGGCGGGGCCTGCGAGCGCGGCCA
CCGAGAATCGGACGGGGGTAGTCTCAAGCTGGCCGGCCTGCTCTGGTGCCTGGCCTCGCGCCGCCGTGTA
TCGCCCCGCCCTGGGCGGCAAGGCTGGCCCGGTCGGCACCAGTTGCGTGAGCGGAAAGATGGCCGCTTCC
CGGCCCTGCTGCAGGGAGCTCAAAATGGAGGACGCGGCGCTCGGGAGAGCGGGCGGGTGAGTCACCCACA
CAAAGGAAAAGGGCCTTTCCGTCCTCAGCCGTCGCTTCATGTGACTCCACGGAGTACCGGGCGCCGTCCA
GGCACCTCGATTAGTTCTCGAGCTTTTGGAGTACGTCGTCTTTAGGTTGGGGGGAGGGGTTTTATGCGAT
GGAGTTTCCCCACACTGAGTGGGTGGAGACTGAAGTTAGGCCAGCTTGGCACTTGATGTAATTCTCCTTG
GAATTTGCCCTTTTTGAGTTTGGATCTTGGTTCATTCTCAAGCCTCAGACAGTGGTTCAAAGTTTTTTTC
TTCCATTTCAGGTGTCGTGAGGATCCGCCATCGGCCCGCCCGCCGCCATGTTCCTGTTGCTACCTTTTGA
TAGCTTGATTGTCAACCTCCTGGGTATCTCCCTGACCGTCCTCTTCACCCTGCTGCTTGTTTTCATCATC
GTCCCTGCCATCTTTGGAGTGTCCTTTGGTATCCGAAAGCTCTACATGAAAACACTGCTAAAGATCTTTG
CGTGGGCCACCCTGAGAATGGAGAGAGGAGCCAAGGAGAGGAACCACCAGCTGTACAAGCCCTACACCAA
CGGAATCATTGCAAAAGATCCCACTTCTCTGGAAGAAGAAATCAAAGAAATTCGTCGAAGTGGTAGTAGT
AAAGCTCTGGATAAGACACCCGAGTTCGAGCTCTCTGACATCTTCTACTTTTGCCGGAAAGGAATGGAGA
CTATCATGGATGATGAAGTGACAAAGAGATTCTCGGCAGAGGAGCTGGAGTCCTGGAACTTGCTGAGCAG
AACCAATTACAACTTCCAATACATAAGCCTGCGGCTTACCATCCTCTGGGGCTTAGGAGTGCTGATTCGG
TATTGCTTCCTCCTGCCACTCAGGATTGCGCTGGCATTCACGGGGATTGGCCTCTTGGTAGTGGGAACTA
CTATGGTTGGATACCTGCCAAATGGGAGATTTAAGGAGTTTTTGAGTAAACACGTTCACTTAATGTGCTA
CCGTATCTGTGTGCGAGCCCTGACGGCCATCATTACGTACCACAACAGGAAAAACAGACCAAGAAATGGT
GGCATCTGTGTGGCTAACCATACATCCCCCATTGATGTGATCATCTTGGCCAGCGACGGCTACTACGCCA
TGGTGGGACAGGTTCACGGGGGCCTTATGGGTGTGATTCAGAGAGCAATGGTGAAAGCCTGCCCCCATGT
CTGGTTTGAGCGTTCTGAGGTGAAAGATCGCCACCTGGTGGCTAAGAGGCTGACTGAGCATGTCCAGGAT
AAAAGCAAGCTGCCCATCCTCATCTTCCCAGAAGGAACCTGCATCAATAACACATCAGTGATGATGTTCA
AGAAGGGAAGCTTTGAAATTGGAGCCACTGTTTACCCTGTGGCTATCAAGTATGACCCTCAGTTTGGTGA
CGCCTTCTGGAACAGCAGCAAGTATGGCATGGTGACGTACCTTCTGAGGATGATGACCAGTTGGGCCATT
GTCTGCAGCGTTTGGTACCTGCCTCCTATGACTCGAGAGAAAGATGAAGATGCTGTGCAGTTTGCTAACA
GAGTGAAGTCTGCCATTGCCCGGCAGGGAGGATTGGTAGACCTGCTGTGGGACGGTGGATTGAAGAGAGA
AAAGGTGAAGGACACATTCAAGGAGGAGCAGCAGAAGCTATATAGCAAGATGATAGTCGGAAACCATGAG
GACCGCAGCCGGTCCGGTGGGCCGGGCGGGGGTGGCGGGGGAGGTAAGCCTATCCCTAACCCTCTCCTCG
GTCTCGATTCTACGTGAGTTTAAACTTCGAAACGCGTGAATTCCTCGAGGGCGGCCGCTCTAGAGTCGAC
GGGCCGCGGTAACAATTGTTAACTAACTTAAGCTAGCAACGGTTTCCCTCTAGCGGGATCAATTCCGCCC
CCCCCCCCTAACGTTACTGGCCGAAGCCGCTTGGAATAAGGCCGGTGTGCGTTTGTCTATATGTTATTTT
CCACCATATTGCCGTCTTTTGGCAATGTGAGGGCCCGGAAACCTGGCCCTGTCTTCTTGACGAGCATTCC
TAGGGGTCTTTCCCCTCTCGCCAAAGGAATGCAAGGTCTGTTGAATGTCGTGAAGGAAGCAGTTCCTCTG
GAAGCTTCTTGAAGACAAACAACGTCTGTAGCGACCCTTTGCAGGCAGCGGAACCCCCCACCTGGCGACA
GGTGCCTCTGCGGCCAAAAGCCACGTGTATAAGATACACCTGCAAAGGCGGCACAACCCCAGTGCCACGT
TGTGAGTTGGATAGTTGTGGAAAGAGTCAAATGGCTCTCCTCAAGCGTATTCAACAAGGGGCTGAAGGAT
GCCCAGAAGGTACCCCATTGTATGGGATCTGATCTGGGGCCTCGGTGCACATGCTTTACATGTGTTTAGT
CGAGGTTAAAAAAACGTCTAGGCCCCCCGAACCACGGGGACGTGGTTTTCCTTTGAAAAACACGATAATA
CCATGACCGAGTACAAGCCCACGGTGCGCCTCGCCACCCGCGACGACGTCCCCAGGGCCGTACGCACCCT
CGCCGCCGCGTTCGCCGACTACCCCGCCACGCGCCACACCGTCGATCCGGACCGCCACATCGAGCGGGTC
ACCGAGCTGCAAGAACTCTTCCTCACGCGCGTCGGGCTCGACATCGGCAAGGTGTGGGTCGCGGACGACG
GCGCCGCGGTGGCGGTCTGGACCACGCCGGAGAGCGTCGAAGCGGGGGCGGTGTTCGCCGAGATCGGCCC
GCGCATGGCCGAGTTGAGCGGTTCCCGGCTGGCCGCGCAGCAACAGATGGAAGGCCTCCTGGCGCCGCAC
CGGCCCAAGGAGCCCGCGTGGTTCCTGGCCACCGTCGGCGTCTCGCCCGACCACCAGGGCAAGGGTCTGG
GCAGCGCCGTCGTGCTCCCCGGAGTGGAGGCGGCCGAGCGCGCCGGGGTGCCCGCCTTCCTGGAGACCTC
CGCGCCCCGCAACCTCCCCTTCTACGAGCGGCTCGGCTTCACCGTCACCGCCGACGTCGAGGTGCCCGAA
GGACCGCGCACCTGGTGCATGACCCGCAAGCCCGGTGCCTGACCCGGGCGGGGCGCGTCTGGAACAATCA
ACCTCTGGATTACAAAATTTGTGAAAGATTGACTGGTATTCTTAACTATGTTGCTCCTTTTACGCTATGT
GGATACGCTGCTTTAATGCCTTTGTATCATGCTATTGCTTCCCGTATGGCTTTCATTTTCTCCTCCTTGT
ATAAATCCTGGTTGCTGTCTCTTTATGAGGAGTTGTGGCCCGTTGTCAGGCAACGTGGCGTGGTGTGCAC
TGTGTTTGCTGACGCAACCCCCACTGGTTGGGGCATTGCCACCACCTGTCAGCTCCTTTCCGGGACTTTC
GCTTTCCCCCTCCCTATTGCCACGGCGGAACTCATCGCCGCCTGCCTTGCCCGCTGCTGGACAGGGGCTC
GGCTGTTGGGCACTGACAATTCCGTGGTGTTGTCGGGGAAGCTGACGTCCTTTCCATGGCTGCTCGCCTG
TGTTGCCACCTGGATTCTGCGCGGGACGTCCTTCTGCTACGTCCCTTCGGCCCTCAATCCAGCGGACCTT
CCTTCCCGCGGCCTGCTGCCGGCTCTGCGGCCTCTTCCGCGTCTTCGCCTTCGCCCTCAGACGAGTCGGA
TCTCCCTTTGGGCCGCCTCCCCGCCTGGAATTAATTCTGCAGTCGAGACCTAGAAAAACATGGAGCAATC
ACAAGTAGCAATACAGCAGCTACCAATGCTGATTGTGCCTGGCTAGAAGCACAAGAGGAGGAGGAGGTGG
GTTTTCCAGTCACACCTCAGGTACCTTTAAGACCAATGACTTACAAGGCAGCTGTAGATCTTAGCCACTT
TTTAAAAGAAAAGAGGGGACTGGAAGGGCTAATTCACTCCCAACGAAGACAAGATATCCTTGATCTGTGG
ATCTACCACACACAAGGCTACTTCCCTGATTAGCAGAACTACACACCAGGGCCAGGGGTCAGATATCCAC
TGACCTTTGGATGGTGCTACAAGCTAGTACCAGTTGAGCCAGATAAGGTAGAAGAGGCCAATAAAGGAGA
GAACACCAGCTTGTTACACCCTGTGAGCCTGCATGGGATGGATGACCCGGAGAGAGAAGTGTTAGAGTGG
AGGTTTGACAGCCGCCTAGCATTTCATCACGTGGCCCGAGAGCTGCATCCGGAGTACTTCAAGAACTGCT
GATATCGAGCTTGCTACAAGGGACTTTCCGCTGGGGACTTTCCAGGGAGGCGTGGCCTGGGCGGGACTGG
GGAGTGGCGAGCCCTCAGATCCTGCATATAAGCAGCTGCTTTTTGCCTGTACTGGGTCTCTCTGGTTAGA
CCAGATCTGAGCCTGGGAGCTCTCTGGCTAACTAGGGAACCCACTGCTTAAGCCTCAATAAAGCTTGCCT
TGAGTGCTTCAAGTAGTGTGTGCCCGTCTGTTGTGTGACTCTGGTAACTAGAGATCCCTCAGACCCTTTT
AGTCAGTGTGGAAAATCTCTAGCAGTAGTAGTTCATGTCATCTTATTATTCAGTATTTATAACTTGCAAA
GAAATGAATATCAGAGAGTGAGAGGCCTTGACATTGCTAGCGTTTACCGTCGACCTCTAGCTAGAGCTTG
GCGTAATCATGGTCATAGCTGTTTCCTGTGTGAAATTGTTATCCGCTCACAATTCCACACAACATACGAG
CCGGAAGCATAAAGTGTAAAGCCTGGGGTGCCTAATGAGTGAGCTAACTCACATTAATTGCGTTGCGCTC
ACTGCCCGCTTTCCAGTCGGGAAACCTGTCGTGCCAGCTGCATTAATGAATCGGCCAACGCGCGGGGAGA
GGCGGTTTGCGTATTGGGCGCTCTTCCGCTTCCTCGCTCACTGACTCGCTGCGCTCGGTCGTTCGGCTGC
GGCGAGCGGTATCAGCTCACTCAAAGGCGGTAATACGGTTATCCACAGAATCAGGGGATAACGCAGGAAA
GAACATGTGAGCAAAAGGCCAGCAAAAGGCCAGGAACCGTAAAAAGGCCGCGTTGCTGGCGTTTTTCCAT
AGGCTCCGCCCCCCTGACGAGCATCACAAAAATCGACGCTCAAGTCAGAGGTGGCGAAACCCGACAGGAC
TATAAAGATACCAGGCGTTTCCCCCTGGAAGCTCCCTCGTGCGCTCTCCTGTTCCGACCCTGCCGCTTAC
CGGATACCTGTCCGCCTTTCTCCCTTCGGGAAGCGTGGCGCTTTCTCATAGCTCACGCTGTAGGTATCTC
AGTTCGGTGTAGGTCGTTCGCTCCAAGCTGGGCTGTGTGCACGAACCCCCCGTTCAGCCCGACCGCTGCG
CCTTATCCGGTAACTATCGTCTTGAGTCCAACCCGGTAAGACACGACTTATCGCCACTGGCAGCAGCCAC
TGGTAACAGGATTAGCAGAGCGAGGTATGTAGGCGGTGCTACAGAGTTCTTGAAGTGGTGGCCTAACTAC
GGCTACACTAGAAGAACAGTATTTGGTATCTGCGCTCTGCTGAAGCCAGTTACCTTCGGAAAAAGAGTTG
GTAGCTCTTGATCCGGCAAACAAACCACCGCTGGTAGCGGTGGTTTTTTTGTTTGCAAGCAGCAGATTAC
GCGCAGAAAAAAAGGATCTCAAGAAGATCCTTTGATCTTTTCTACGGGGTCTGACGCTCAGTGGAACGAA
AACTCACGTTAAGGGATTTTGGTCATGAGATTATCAAAAAGGATCTTCACCTAGATCCTTTTAAATTAAA
AATGAAGTTTTAAATCAATCTAAAGTATATATGAGTAAACTTGGTCTGACAGTTACCAATGCTTAATCAG
TGAGGCACCTATCTCAGCGATCTGTCTATTTCGTTCATCCATAGTTGCCTGACTCCCCGTCGTGTAGATA
ACTACGATACGGGAGGGCTTACCATCTGGCCCCAGTGCTGCAATGATACCGCGAGACCCACGCTCACCGG
CTCCAGATTTATCAGCAATAAACCAGCCAGCCGGAAGGGCCGAGCGCAGAAGTGGTCCTGCAACTTTATC
CGCCTCCATCCAGTCTATTAATTGTTGCCGGGAAGCTAGAGTAAGTAGTTCGCCAGTTAATAGTTTGCGC
AACGTTGTTGCCATTGCTACAGGCATCGTGGTGTCACGCTCGTCGTTTGGTATGGCTTCATTCAGCTCCG
GTTCCCAACGATCAAGGCGAGTTACATGATCCCCCATGTTGTGCAAAAAAGCGGTTAGCTCCTTCGGTCC
TCCGATCGTTGTCAGAAGTAAGTTGGCCGCAGTGTTATCACTCATGGTTATGGCAGCACTGCATAATTCT
CTTACTGTCATGCCATCCGTAAGATGCTTTTCTGTGACTGGTGAGTACTCAACCAAGTCATTCTGAGAAT
AGTGTATGCGGCGACCGAGTTGCTCTTGCCCGGCGTCAATACGGGATAATACCGCGCCACATAGCAGAAC
TTTAAAAGTGCTCATCATTGGAAAACGTTCTTCGGGGCGAAAACTCTCAAGGATCTTACCGCTGTTGAGA
TCCAGTTCGATGTAACCCACTCGTGCACCCAACTGATCTTCAGCATCTTTTACTTTCACCAGCGTTTCTG
GGTGAGCAAAAACAGGAAGGCAAAATGCCGCAAAAAAGGGAATAAGGGCGACACGGAAATGTTGAATACT
CATACTCTTCCTTTTTCAATATTATTGAAGCATTTATCAGGGTTATTGTCTCATGAGCGGATACATATTT
GAATGTATTTAGAAAAATAAACAAATAGGGGTTCCGCGCACATTTCCCCGAAAAGTGCCACCTGACGTCG
ACGGATCGGGAGATCAACTTGTTTATTGCAGCTTATAATGGTTACAAATAAAGCAATAGCATCACAAATT
TCACAAATAAAGCATTTTTTTCACTGCATTCTAGTTGTGGTTTGTCCAAACTCATCAATGTATCTTATCA
TGTCTGGATCAACTGGATAACTCAAGCTAACCAAAATCATCCCAAACTTCCCACCCCATACCCTATTACC
ACTGCCAATTACCTGTGGTTTCATTTACTCTAAACCTGTGATTCCTCTGAATTATTTTCATTTTAAAGAA
ATTGTATTTGTTAAATATGTACTACAAACTTAGTAGT
Features (pLannotate 1.2.2; 24 found; start..end, strand, type, name):
    377..634     +  LTR            5' LTR (truncated): truncated 5' long terminal repeat (LTR) from HIV-1
    681..806     +  misc_feature   HIV-1 Ψ: packaging signal of human immunodeficiency virus type 1
    790..1128    +  CDS            HIV-1 gag (fragment): gag protein from human immunodeficiency virus 1; gag
   1303..1536    +  misc_feature   RRE: The Rev response element (RRE) of HIV-1 allows for Rev-dependent mRNA export from the nucleus to the cytoplasm.
   1913..2013    +  CDS            Rev (fragment): human immunodeficiency virus 1 (HIV-1) Rev protein; rev; enhances nuclear export of unspliced and incompletely spliced viral mRNAs
   2028..2143    +  misc_feature   cPPT/CTS: central polypurine tract and central termination sequence of HIV-1 (lacking the first T)
   2221..2432    +  promoter       EF-1α core promoter: core promoter for human elongation factor EF-1α
   2433..3371    +  intron         EF-1α intron A: intron upstream of the start codon of human EF-1α
   3408..4775    +  CDS            Gpat4: GPAT4_MOUSE - Also known as Agpat6, Tsarg7 From Mus musculus (Mouse).
   4803..4844    +  CDS            V5 tag: epitope tag from simian virus 5
   4969..5530    +  misc_feature   IRES: internal ribosome entry site (IRES) of the encephalomyocarditis virus (EMCV)
   5533..6132    +  CDS            PuroR: puromycin N-acetyltransferase; pac from Streptomyces alboniger; confers resistance to puromycin
   6156..6744    +  misc_feature   WPRE: woodchuck hepatitis virus posttranscriptional regulatory element
   6761..7279    +  CDS            nef (fragment): NEF_HV1BR - Experimental evidence at protein level: Swiss-Prot protein existence level 1. Extracellular Nef protein targets CD4(+) T-lymphocytes for apoptosis by interacting with CXCR4 surface receptors (PubMed:14990729). From Human immunodeficiency virus type 1 group M subtype B (isolate BRU/LAI) (HIV-1).
   7327..7584    +  LTR            5' LTR (truncated): truncated 5' long terminal repeat (LTR) from HIV-1
   7736..7752    -  protein_bind   lac operator: The lac repressor binds to the lac operator to inhibit transcription in E. coli. This inhibition can be relieved by adding lactose or isopropyl-β-D-thiogalactopyranoside (IPTG). lac repressor encoded by lacI
   7760..7790    -  promoter       lac promoter: promoter for the E. coli lac operon
   7805..7826    -  protein_bind   CAP binding site: CAP binding activates transcription in the presence of cAMP. E. coli catabolite activator protein
   7839..7931    -  CDS            lacI (fragment): lac repressor; lacI; The lac repressor binds to the lac operator to inhibit transcription in E. coli. This inhibition can be relieved by adding lactose or isopropyl-β-D-thiogalactopyranoside (IPTG).
   8114..8702    -  rep_origin     ori: high-copy-number ColE1/pMB1/pBR322/pUC origin of replication
   8873..9733    -  CDS            AmpR: β-lactamase; bla; confers resistance to ampicillin, carbenicillin, and related antibiotics
   9734..9838    -  promoter       AmpR promoter: bla
   9886..10020   +  polyA_signal   SV40 poly(A) signal: SV40 polyadenylation signal
  10187..329     +  CDS            nef (fragment) (across the origin): NEF_HV1BR - Experimental evidence at protein level: Swiss-Prot protein existence level 1. Extracellular Nef protein targets CD4(+) T-lymphocytes for apoptosis by interacting with CXCR4 surface receptors (PubMed:14990729). From Human immunodeficiency virus type 1 group M subtype B (isolate BRU/LAI) (HIV-1).
