[The description below was written by a language model from this plasmid's Addgene catalogue record and pLannotate feature annotations shown in this document.]
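Description:
pLV Gpat4-V5 is an HIV-1-based lentiviral transfer plasmid for expressing mouse Gpat4 (also known as Agpat6 or Tsarg7) with a C-terminal V5 epitope tag in mammalian cells. It was built by Gibson cloning into the pLV-EF1a-IRES-Puro backbone, and the sequenced plasmid is about 10.2 kb. In bacteria it is maintained through a high-copy ColE1/pUC-type origin and selected with ampicillin via the β-lactamase gene. The backbone also carries remnants of a lac promoter/operator region and an SV40 polyadenylation signal outside the viral cassette.

The viral portion is bounded by two HIV-1 LTR sequences. Both are annotated as truncated LTRs, and each is preceded by a nef-derived fragment. Between the LTRs lie the standard cis-acting elements: the Ψ packaging signal extending into a gag fragment, the Rev response element for Rev-dependent export of the genomic RNA, and the cPPT/CTS that aids nuclear import in transduced cells. No viral structural or enzymatic genes are intact, so packaging functions must be supplied in trans.

The expression cassette uses the human EF-1α core promoter with its intron A to drive a single bicistronic transcript. The Gpat4 coding sequence is followed by the V5 tag, then an EMCV IRES that permits cap-independent translation of puromycin N-acetyltransferase, so transduced cells expressing the tagged protein can be selected with puromycin. A WPRE downstream enhances transcript stability and expression. The V5 tag allows antibody-based detection or localization of Gpat4, in keeping with the associated study of membrane proteins concentrated at the nuclear envelope.
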