Addgene plasmid #175145: pLV Gpat4-V5
Purpose: Lentiviral expression of mouse Gpat4-V5
Depositing lab: Larry Gerace. Depositing organization: Scripps California (The Scripps Research Institute). Publication: Comparative membrane proteomics reveals diverse cell regulators concentrated at the nuclear envelope. Cheng LC, Zhang X, Baboo S, Nguyen JA, Martinez-Bartolome S, Loose E, Diedrich J, Yates JR 3rd, Gerace L. Life Sci Alliance. 2023 Jul 11;6(9):e202301998. doi: 10.26508/lsa.202301998. Print 2023 Sep. PubMed 37433644.
Backbone
  Vector backbone: pLV-EF1a-IRES-Puro
  Backbone manufacturer: Tobias Meyer (Addgene plasmid # 85132)
  Vector type: Mammalian Expression, Lentiviral
Growth in bacteria
  Bacterial resistance: Ampicillin, 100 μg/mL
  Growth temperature: 30°C
  Growth strain: NEB Stable
  Copy number: High Copy
Gene/Insert
  Gene/Insert name: Gpat4 (alt names: Agpat6; Tsarg7)
  Species: M. musculus (mouse)
  Entrez Gene: Gpat4 (a.k.a. AU041707, AW545732, Agp, Agpat6, Tsarg7)
  Tag / fusion protein: V5 (C terminal on insert)
  Cloning method: Gibson Cloning
Terms and licenses: Academic/Nonprofit Terms; Industry Terms: Not Available to Industry
How to cite: pLV Gpat4-V5 was a gift from Larry Gerace (Addgene plasmid # 175145 ; http://n2t.net/addgene:175145 ; RRID:Addgene_175145)
